Addgene plasmid #34171: KHBD00008
Depositing lab: Bart Deplancke. Depositing organization: Swiss Federal Institute of Technology (EPFL). Publication: Automated protein-DNA interaction screening of Drosophila regulatory elements. Korneel Hens, Jean-Daniel Feuz, Alina Isakova, Antonina Lagovitina, Andreas Massouras, Julien Bryois, Patrick Callaerts, Susan E. Celniker, Bart Deplancke. Nat Methods. 2011 Oct 30;8(12):1065-70. 10.1038/nmeth.1763 PubMed 22037703.
Backbone
  Vector backbone: pDONR221
  Backbone manufacturer: Invitrogen
  Backbone size w/o insert (bp): 2536
  Vector type: Gateway Donor Vector
Growth in bacteria
  Bacterial resistance: Kanamycin, 50 μg/mL
  Growth temperature: 37°C
  Growth strain: DH5alpha
  Copy number: High Copy
Gene/Insert
  Gene/Insert name: CG5927 (alt names: FBgn0030899; Her; HES-related)
  Species: D. melanogaster (fly)
  Insert size (bp): 450
  Entrez Gene: Hesr (a.k.a. Dmel_CG5927, CG5927, Dmel\CG5927, Her, bHLHc21)
  Cloning method: Gateway Cloning
  Sequencing primers: 5′ M13F; 3′ M13R
Terms and licenses: Academic/Nonprofit Terms; Industry Terms: Not Available to Industry
Depositor comments: Please note that the ORFs in this collection were cloned open-ended (without a stop codon).
How to cite: KHBD00008 was a gift from Bart Deplancke (Addgene plasmid # 34171 ; http://n2t.net/addgene:34171 ; RRID:Addgene_34171)
