[The description below was written by a language model from this plasmid's Addgene catalogue record.]
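Description:
KHBD00008 is a Gateway clone built in the pDONR221 backbone, carrying the open reading frame of the Drosophila melanogaster gene CG5927 (also known as Hesr, Her or HES-related, and annotated as bHLHc21). The catalogue lists the vector type as a Gateway donor vector. Because the insert was introduced by Gateway cloning, the plasmid in practice functions as an entry clone, in which the roughly 450 bp ORF would be expected to sit between att recombination sites. The record provides no feature table, so the exact sites and their positions are not documented here. The plasmid is maintained at high copy in standard E. coli cloning strains such as DH5alpha and is selected with kanamycin. M13 forward and reverse primer sites flank the insert and are used for sequence verification.

The backbone is a shuttle for recombinational cloning rather than an expression vector. The record lists no promoter, tag or reporter driving the insert, and expression depends on the destination vector into which the ORF is transferred. The depositor notes that ORFs in this collection were cloned open-ended, without a stop codon. This allows the coding sequence to be moved into destination vectors that add C-terminal fusions as well as N-terminal ones, provided the reading frame is kept across the recombination site.

The clone belongs to a collection of Drosophila ORFs associated with work on automated screening of protein-DNA interactions at fly regulatory elements. Its likely use is as a source of the Hesr coding sequence for generating fusion constructs for such interaction assays or for other expression studies.
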