>Addgene plasmid #34171 | KHBD00008 | depositor partial sequence | sequence record 40738 | KHBD00008 sequence 450 bps
ATGATGGCACGTCCCGAGGAGCAGAAGTCTCATGTTGGAGCAAAGTCACGATCTCATCAGTATCGAGAGG
TTTTTAAGCCAATGATGGAGAGGAAGAGGCGGTCACGCATCAATCGCTGCCTGGACTTTATTAAGGACCT
GCTTCAGGAGGTGTCGCATCTGGACGGCGAGACCATGGCCAAAATGGATATGGGAGATGTCCTGGAATTG
GCAGTTCACCACCTGAGCAAGAAAAACTGTCCGGTGGCCACGCCCACCACAGCGCCTACATCCGGAGTAT
ATCAGAGCCCAATTGATTGCTATTGGAGTGGCTTTCGAGAATGCGTCCTGGAAGTGTCCCAATTTCTGCA
ACACAACGGCTATCAGCCGAGTTTCGAATTTGCGAAAGAATTGGATCATCTTGTGGCCTCCACATCCAAA
TCCAAGCCAAATCTCTGGAGGCCCTGGTAG
