>Addgene plasmid #34171 | KHBD00008 | addgene partial sequence | sequence record 41635 | M13-Rev 5'-CAGGAAACAGCTATGACC-3'
CAGCTGGATGGCAATAATGATTTTATTTTGACTGATAGTGACCTGTTCGTTGCAACAAATTGATAAGCAA
TGCTTTCTTATAATGCCAACTTTGTACAAGAAAGTTGGCAACCAGGGCCTCCAGAGATTTGGCTTGGATT
TGGATGTGGAGGCCACAAGATGATCCAATTCTTTCGCAAATTCGAAACTCGGCTGATAGCCGTTGTGTTG
CAGAAATTGGGACACTTCCAGGACGCATTCTCGAAAGCCACTCCAATAGCAATCAATTGGGCTCTGATAT
ACTCCGGATGTAGGCGCTGTGGTGGGCGTGGCCACCGGACAGTTTTTCTTGCTCAGGTGGTGAACTGCCA
ATTCCAGGACATCTCCCATATCCATTTTGGCCATGGTCTCGCCGTCCAGATGCGACACCTCCTGAAGCAG
GTCCTTAATAAAGTCCAGGCAGCGATTGATGCGTGACCGCCTCTTCCTCTCCATCATTGGCTTAAAAACC
TCTCGATACTGATGAGATCGTGACTTTGCTCCAACATGAGACTTCTGCTCCTCGGGACGTGCCATCATGG
TGCCAACTTTTTTGTACAAAGTTGGCATTATAAAAAAGCATTGCTCATCAATTTGTTGCNACGAACAGGT
CACTATCAGTCAAAATAAAATCATTATTTGGGGCCCGAGCTTAAGACTGGNCGTCGTTT
